>Addgene plasmid #197802 | pJMC-3T-Reverse | addgene full sequence | sequence record 390561 | Addgene NGS Result
GTCAGTGAGCGAGGAAGCGGAAGAGCGCCCACCTGCTTTTCACCGGCGCGCCAGCGTGAGACCGGCCGCA
TTAGGCACCCCAGGCTTTACACTTTATGCTTCCGGCTCGTATAATGTGTGGATTTTGAGTTAGGATCCGT
CGAGATTTTCAGGAGCTAAGGAAGCTAAAATGGAGAAAAAAATCACTGGATATACCACCGTTGATATATC
CCAATGGCATCGTAAAGAACATTTTGAGGCATTTCAGTCAGTCGCTCAATGTACCTATAACCAGACCGTT
CAGCTGGATATTACGGCCTTTTTAAAGACCGTAAAGAAAAATAAGCACAAGTTTTATCCGGCCTTTATTC
ACATTCTTGCCCGCCTGATGAATGCTCATCCGGAATTCCGTATGGCAATGAAAGACGGTGAGCTGGTGAT
ATGGGATAGTGTTCACCCTTGTTACACCGTTTTCCATGAGCAAACTGAAACGTTTTCATCGCTCTGGAGT
GAATACCACGACGATTTCCGGCAGTTTCTACACATATATTCGCAAGATGTGGCGTGTTACGGTGAAAACC
TGGCCTATTTCCCTAAAGGGTTTATTGAGAATATGTTTTTCGTTTCAGCCAATCCCTGGGTGAGTTTCAC
CAGTTTTGATTTAAACGTGGCCAATATGGACAACTTCTTCGCCCCCGTTTTCACCATGGGCAAATATTAT
ACGCAAGGCGACAAGGTGCTGATGCCGCTGGCGATTCAGGTTCATCATGCCGTTTGTGATGGCTTCCATG
TCGGCAGAATGCTTAATGAATTACAACAGTACTGCGATGAGTGGCAGGCGGGGCGTAATCTAGAGGATCC
GGCTTACTAAAAGCCAGATAACAGTATGCGTATTTGCGCGCTGATTTTTGCGGTATAAGAATATATACTG
ATATGTATACCCGAAGTATGTCAAAAGGAGGTATGCTATGAAGCAGCGTATTACAGTGACAGTTGACAGC
GACAGCTATCAGTTGCTCAAGGCATATATGATGTCAATATCTCCGGTCTGGTAAGCACAACCATGCAGAA
TGAAGCCCGTCGTCTGCGTGCCGAACGCTGGAAAGCGGAAAATCAGGAAGGGATGGCTGAGGTCGCCCGG
TTTATTGAAATGAACGGCTCTTTTGCTGACGAGAACAGGGGCTGGTGAAATGCAGTTTAAGGTTTACACC
TATAAAAGAGAGAGCCGTTATCGTCTGTTTGTGGATGTACAGAGTGATATTATTGACACGCCCGGGCGAC
GGATGGTGATCCCCCTGGCCAGTGCACGTCTGCTGTCAGATAAAGTCTCCCGTGAACTTTACCCGGTGGT
GCATATCGGGGATGAAAGCTGGCGCATGATGACCACCGATATGGCCAGTGTGCCGGTTTCCGTTATCGGG
GAAGAAGTGGCTGATCTCAGCCACCGCGAAAATGACATCAAAAACGCCATTAACCTGATGTTCTGGGGAA
TATAAGGTCTCTCTCCGAGCTCAGTGTTTTGCAGGTGTGATGAAAAGCCTTAGGGTCAGGTGGCACTTTT
CGGGGAAATGTGCGATGAACCCCTATTTGTTTATTTTTCTAAATACATTCAAATATGTATCCGCTAATGA
GACAATAACCCTGATAAATGCTTCAATTATATTGAAAAAGGAAGAGTATGAGTATCCAACATTTCCGTGT
CGCCCTTATTCCATTTTTTGCGGCCTTCTGCCTTCCTGTTTTTGCTCACCCAGAAACGCTGGTGAAAGTA
AAAGATGCTGAAGATCAGTTGGGTGCCCGAGTGGGTTACATTGAACTGGATCTCAACAGCGGCAAAATCT
TAGAGAGTTTTCGCCCCGAAGAACGCTTCCCAATGATGAGCACTTTCAAAGTTCTGCTATGTGGCGCGGT
GTTATCCCGTATTGATGCTGGGCAAGAGCAACTCGGTCGCCGCATACACTATTCTCAGAATGACTTGGTT
GAGTATTCACCAGTCACAGAAAAGCATCTTACGGATGGCATGACAGTAAGAGAATTATGTAGTGCTGCCA
TAACCATGAGTGATAACACTGCGGCCAACTTACTTCTGACAACGATTGGAGGACCGAAGGAGCTAACCGC
TTTTTTGCACAACATGGGGGATCATGTAACTCGCCTTGATCGTTGGGAACCGGAGCTGAATGAAGCCATA
CCAAACGACGAGCGTGACACCACGATGCCTGTAGCAATGGCAACAACTCTCCGCAAACTATTAACTGGCG
AACTACTTACTCTTGCTTCACGCCAGCAACTCATTGACTGGATGGAGGCGGACAAAGTTGCAGGACCACT
TCTGCGCTCGGCACTTCCGGCTGGCTGGTTTATTGCTGATAAATCTGGAGCCGGTGAGCGTGGCTCTCGC
GGTATCATTGCAGCACTGGGGCCAGATGGTAAGCCCTCCCGTATCGTAGTTATCTACACGACGGGGAGTC
AGGCAACTATGGATGAACGAAATAGACAGATCGCTGAGATAGGTGCCTCACTGATTAAGCATTGGTAACT
GTCAGACGAAGGGAAATAAATAGTAGCCCGCCTGATGTGCGGGCTTTTTTTTGGTGGTGGTTACCAGTGT
CGCTTAGCTACCGTAGGTCCTCTTAGGCGGTCCGATTAGCGACATAGTCATCAATGCCTTGACGGCAAAA
TCCCTTAACGTGAGTTTTCGTTCCACTGAGCGTCAGACCCCGTAGAAAAGATCAAAGGATCTTCTTGAGA
TCCTTTTTTTCTGCGCGTAATCTGCTGCTTGCAAACAAAAAAACCACCGCTACCAGCGGTGGTTTGTTTG
CCGGATCAAGAGCTACTAACTCTTTTTCCGAAGGTAACTGGCTTCAGCAGAGCGCAGATACCAAATACTG
TTCTTCTAGTGTAGCCGTAGTTAGGCCACCACTTCAAGAACTCTGTAGCACCGCCTACATACCTCGCTCT
GCTAATCCTGTTACCAGTGGCTGCTGCCAGTGGCGATAAGTCGTGTCTTACCGGGTTGGACTCAAGACGA
TAGTTACCGGATAAGGCGCAGCGGTCGGGCTGAACGGGGGGTTCGTGCTCACAGCCCAGCTTGGAGCGAA
CGACCTACACCGAACTGAGATACCTACAGCGTGAGCTATGAGAAAGCGCCACGCTTCCCGAAGGGAGAAA
GGCGGACAGGTATCCGGTAAGCGGCAGGGTCGGAACAGGAGAGCGCACGAGGGAGCTTCCAGGGGGAAAC
GCCTGGTATCTTTATAGTCCTGTCGGGTTTCGCCACCTCTGACTTGAGCGTCGATTTTTGTGATGCTCGT
CAGGGGTGCGGAGCCTATGGAAAAACGCCAGCAACGCGGCCTTTTTACGGTTCCTGGCCTTTTGCTGGCC
TTTTGCTCACATGTTCTTTCCTGCGTTATCCCCTGATTCTGTGGATAACCGTATTACCGCCTTTGAGTGA
GCTGATACCGCTCGCCGCAGCCGAACGACCGAGCGCAGCGA
Features (pLannotate 1.2.2; 9 found; start..end, strand, type, name):
      1..23      +  rep_origin     RSF ori (fragment): Plasmids containing the RSF 1030 origin of replication can be propagated in E. coli cells that contain additional plasmids with compatible origins.
     86..116     +  promoter       lac UV5 promoter: E. coli lac promoter with an "up" mutation
    140..169     +  promoter       cat promoter (fragment): promoter of the E. coli cat gene encoding chloramphenicol acetyltransferase
    170..850     +  CDS            CmR: chloramphenicol acetyltransferase confers resistance to chloramphenicol
   1007..1165    +  CDS            ccdA (fragment): CCDA_ECO57 - Also known as H, letA. Experimental evidence at protein level: Swiss-Prot protein existence level 1. Antitoxin component of a type II toxin-antitoxin (TA) system which inhibits the post-segregational killing (PSK) of plasmid-free cells, also referred to as a plasmid addiction system. Binds to and blocks the activity of CcdB; will also remove bound CcdB protein from the CcdB-GyrA complex by forming a CcdA-CcdB complex, a process termed rejuvenation. Functions as a transcriptional corepressor for the ccdAB operon, repression also requires CcdB (By similarity). From Escherichia coli
   1170..1472    +  CDS            ccdB: CCDB_ECOLI - Also known as G, letB, letD. Experimental evidence at protein level: Swiss-Prot protein existence level 1. Toxic component of a type II toxin-antitoxin (TA) system, functioning in plasmid maintainence. Responsible for the post- segregational killing (PSK) of plasmid-free cells, also referred to as a plasmid addiction system. Half-life of over 2 hours. Cell killing by CcdB is accompanied by filamentation, defects in chromosome and plasmid segregation, defects in cell division, formation of anucleate cells, decreased DNA synthesis and plasmid loss. Interferes with the activity of DN
   1557..1657    +  promoter       AmpR promoter: bla
   1658..2518    +  CDS            AmpR: β-lactamase; bla; confers resistance to ampicillin, carbenicillin, and related antibiotics
   2725..3313    +  rep_origin     ori: high-copy-number ColE1/pMB1/pBR322/pUC origin of replication
