[The description below was written by a language model from this plasmid's Addgene catalogue record and pLannotate feature annotations shown in this document.]
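Description:
pJMC-3T-Reverse is an empty Level 1 destination vector from a modular cloning toolkit built for plant genome engineering. It is designated the "Module 3T" acceptor and is configured so that a MoClo-assembled insert is received in the reverse orientation relative to the standard version of the module. The backbone is described only as self-made, and the vector type is not specified. At about 3.5 kb, the plasmid is a compact E. coli cloning intermediate. It carries no plant expression elements, T-DNA borders or payload gene of its own.

The plasmid replicates from a high-copy ColE1/pUC-type origin. A short annotated fragment of an RSF origin spans only a few bases and is unlikely to be functional. Ampicillin resistance (β-lactamase under its native promoter) is the permanent backbone marker. The rest of the plasmid is a counter-selection dropout cassette made up of a chloramphenicol acetyltransferase gene with its cat promoter, a lac UV5 promoter, a partial ccdA sequence and a complete ccdB toxin gene. CcdB poisons DNA gyrase in ordinary E. coli, so the unmodified vector has to be kept in a ccdB-tolerant strain, with chloramphenicol and ampicillin together holding the cassette in place.

In vectors of this design, assembly normally replaces the CmR-ccdB cassette with the desired parts. Transformation into a standard ccdB-sensitive strain under ampicillin selection then eliminates unreacted vector and enriches for correct recombinants. The feature table does not annotate the Type IIS restriction sites or overhangs that define the module position and orientation, so those details cannot be drawn from this record.
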