Addgene plasmid #197802: pJMC-3T-Reverse
Purpose: (Empty Backbone) Level 1 Module 3T destination vector (reverse orientation MoClo insert)
Depositing lab: Daniel Voytas. Depositing organization: University of Minnesota. Publication: An extensible vector toolkit and parts library for advanced engineering of plant genomes. Chamness JC, Kumar J, Cruz AJ, Rhuby E, Holum MJ, Cody JP, Tibebu R, Gamo ME, Starker CG, Zhang F, Voytas DF. Plant Genome. 2023 Mar 9:e20312. doi: 10.1002/tpg2.20312. PubMed 36896468.
Backbone
  Vector backbone: Unspecified
  Backbone manufacturer: Self-made
  Vector type: Unspecified
Growth in bacteria
  Bacterial resistance: Chloramphenicol and Ampicillin, 25 & 100 μg/mL
  Growth temperature: 37°C
  Growth strain: ccdB Survival
  Copy number: High Copy
Gene/Insert
  Gene/Insert name: None
Terms and licenses: Academic/Nonprofit Terms; Industry Terms: Not Available to Industry
Depositor comments: Please visit https://www.biorxiv.org/content/10.1101/2022.10.15.511792v1 for bioRxiv preprint.
How to cite: pJMC-3T-Reverse was a gift from Daniel Voytas (Addgene plasmid # 197802 ; http://n2t.net/addgene:197802 ; RRID:Addgene_197802)
